Addgene plasmid #190068: pCAG-CalfluxCTN
Purpose: Expresses BRET Ca2+ sensor CalfluxCTN in mammalian cells
Depositing lab: Carl Johnson. Depositing organization: Vanderbilt University. Publication: A BRET Ca(2+) sensor enables high-throughput screening in the presence of background fluorescence. Cumberbatch D, Mori T, Yang J, Mi D, Vinson P, Weaver CD, Johnson CH. Sci Signal. 2022 Aug 16;15(747):eabq7618. doi: 10.1126/scisignal.abq7618. Epub 2022 Aug 16. PubMed 35973028.
Backbone
  Vector backbone: pcDNA3.1/Puro-CAG-VSFP-CR
  Backbone manufacturer: Dr. Michael Lin and his colleagues
  Backbone size w/o insert (bp): 6075
  Total vector size (bp): 7532
  Modifications to backbone: pcDNA3.1/Puro-CAG-VSFP-CR (Addgene ID#: 40257) was used as the backbone, where the VSFP portions were removed and CalfluxCTN coding sequence was inserted at the NheI and BamHI restriction enzyme sites.
  Vector type: Mammalian Expression
  Selectable markers: Puromycin
Growth in bacteria
  Bacterial resistance: Ampicillin, 100 μg/mL
  Growth temperature: 37°C
  Growth strain: DH5alpha
  Copy number: High Copy
Gene/Insert
  Gene/Insert name: CalfluxCTN
  Species: Synthetic
  Insert size (bp): 1449
  Promoter: CAG promoter
  Cloning method: Restriction Enzyme; 5′ cloning site NheI (not destroyed); 3′ cloning site BamHI (not destroyed)
  Sequencing primers: 5′ pCAG-F (5'-GCAACGTGCTGGTTATTGTG-3'); 3′ BGH-rev (5'-TAGAAGGCACAGTCGAGG-3')
Terms and licenses: Academic/Nonprofit Terms; Industry Terms: Not Available to Industry
Depositor comments: CalfluxCTN BRET-based calcium sensor composed of the following 5 segments: Segment 1: Clover C9 - Amino acid residues 1-230 of Clover, Segment 2: Linker - MQVAD, Segment 3: TnC - EF-hand motif derived from Opsanus tau troponin C, Segment 4: Linker - IYPEL, Segment 5: NanoLuc - NanoLuc luciferase
How to cite: pCAG-CalfluxCTN was a gift from Carl Johnson (Addgene plasmid # 190068 ; http://n2t.net/addgene:190068 ; RRID:Addgene_190068)
