[The description below was written by a language model from this plasmid's Addgene catalogue record and pLannotate feature annotations shown in this document.]
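Description:
pCAG-CalfluxCTN is a mammalian expression plasmid of about 7.5 kb, built on a pcDNA3.1/Puro-CAG backbone from which a voltage-sensor (VSFP) coding region was removed. The synthetic CalfluxCTN open reading frame (about 1.45 kb) was inserted in its place between NheI and BamHI sites, both of which were preserved. The plasmid is propagated in E. coli through a high-copy ColE1/pUC-type origin with ampicillin resistance (AmpR under its own bla promoter), and it also carries an f1 phage origin. For selection in mammalian cells, an SV40 early promoter drives puromycin N-acetyltransferase, terminated by an SV40 polyadenylation signal. Short fragments annotated as ble, lacI and the lac promoter/operator region appear to be non-functional remnants of the parental vector.

The sensor is expressed from the CAG promoter, made up of the CMV immediate-early enhancer, the chicken β-actin promoter and a chimeric β-actin/β-globin intron, and its transcript ends at the bGH polyadenylation signal. The short "HBB" annotation just after the intron most likely reflects rabbit β-globin sequence that is part of the CAG element rather than a separate payload. CalfluxCTN is a single-chain fusion of five segments: a C-terminally truncated Clover fluorescent protein (residues 1–230), a short linker, a Ca2+-binding EF-hand domain from Opsanus tau troponin C, a second short linker, and NanoLuc luciferase. The annotation tool matched the troponin C segment to a turkey homologue. Calcium binding to the troponin C module changes the bioluminescence resonance energy transfer from NanoLuc (donor) to Clover (acceptor), giving a ratiometric readout that needs no excitation light. The construct is used to report intracellular Ca2+ in mammalian cells, and the associated work applies it to high-throughput screening where background fluorescence is a problem.
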