Features (pLannotate 1.2.2; 21 found; start..end, strand, type, name):
      1..380     +  enhancer       CMV enhancer: human cytomegalovirus immediate early enhancer
    382..655     +  promoter       chicken β-actin promoter: No description available
    656..1672    +  intron         chimeric intron: chimera between introns from chicken β-actin and rabbit β-globin
   1676..1810    +  CDS            HBB: HBB_COLGU - Experimental evidence at transcript level: Swiss-Prot protein existence level 2. Involved in oxygen transport from the lung to the various peripheral tissues. From Colobus guereza (Mantled guereza) (Eastern black-and-white colobus monkey).
   1837..2527    +  CDS            Clover (fragment): bright green-yellow fluorescent protein derived from GFP (Lam et al., 2012)
   2545..2751    +  CDS            TNNC2 (fragment): TNNC2_MELGA - Experimental evidence at protein level: Swiss-Prot protein existence level 1. Troponin is the central regulatory protein of striated muscle contraction. Tn consists of three components: Tn-I which is the inhibitor of actomyosin ATPase, Tn-T which contains the binding site for tropomyosin and Tn-C. The binding of calcium to Tn-C abolishes the inhibitory action of Tn on actin filaments. From Meleagris gallopavo (Wild turkey).
   2770..3285    +  CDS            Nluc: NanoLuc® luciferase human codon-optimized
   3385..3609    +  polyA_signal   bGH poly(A) signal: bovine growth hormone polyadenylation signal
   3613..3634    +  promoter       SV40 promoter (fragment): SV40 enhancer and early promoter
   3655..4083    +  rep_origin     f1 ori (sequence partly withheld): f1 bacteriophage origin of replication; arrow indicates direction of (+) strand synthesis
   4097..4426    +  promoter       SV40 promoter: SV40 enhancer and early promoter
   4437..5036    +  CDS            PuroR: puromycin N-acetyltransferase; pac from Streptomyces alboniger; confers resistance to puromycin
   5043..5201    +  CDS            ble (fragment): BLE_KLEPN - Experimental evidence at protein level: Swiss-Prot protein existence level 1. Binding protein with a strong affinity to the bleomycin family of antibiotics. Binds to CL990; an antimitotic-antibiotic compound. From Klebsiella pneumoniae.
   5196..5317    +  polyA_signal   SV40 poly(A) signal: SV40 polyadenylation signal
   5390..5406    -  protein_bind   lac operator: The lac repressor binds to the lac operator to inhibit transcription in E. coli. This inhibition can be relieved by adding lactose or isopropyl-β-D-thiogalactopyranoside (IPTG). lac repressor encoded by lacI
   5414..5444    -  promoter       lac promoter: promoter for the E. coli lac operon
   5459..5480    -  protein_bind   CAP binding site: CAP binding activates transcription in the presence of cAMP. E. coli catabolite activator protein
   5493..5585    -  CDS            lacI (fragment): lac repressor; lacI; The lac repressor binds to the lac operator to inhibit transcription in E. coli. This inhibition can be relieved by adding lactose or isopropyl-β-D-thiogalactopyranoside (IPTG).
   5768..6356    -  rep_origin     ori: high-copy-number ColE1/pMB1/pBR322/pUC origin of replication
   6527..7387    -  CDS            AmpR: β-lactamase; bla; confers resistance to ampicillin, carbenicillin, and related antibiotics
   7388..7492    -  promoter       AmpR promoter: bla
>Addgene plasmid #190068 | pCAG-CalfluxCTN | addgene full sequence | sequence record 371440 | Addgene NGS Result
GACATTGATTATTGACTAGTTATTAATAGTAATCAATTACGGGGTCATTAGTTCATAGCCCATATATGGA
GTTCCGCGTTACATAACTTACGGTAAATGGCCCGCCTGGCTGACCGCCCAACGACCCCCGCCCATTGACG
TCAATAATGACGTATGTTCCCATAGTAACGCCAATAGGGACTTTCCATTGACGTCAATGGGTGGAGTATT
TACGGTAAACTGCCCACTTGGCAGTACATCAAGTGTATCATATGCCAAGTACGCCCCCTATTGACGTCAA
TGACGGTAAATGGCCCGCCTGGCATTATGCCCAGTACATGACCTTATGGGACTTTCCTACTTGGCAGTAC
ATCTACGTATTAGTCATCGCTATTACCATGGTCGAGGTGAGCCCCACGTTCTGCTTCACTCTCCCCATCT
CCCCCCCCTCCCCACCCCCAATTTTGTATTTATTTATTTTTTAATTATTTTGTGCAGCGATGGGGGCGGG
GGGGGGGGGSGSGCGCCRGGCGGGGSGGGGSGGGGSGRGGGGSGGGGCGGGGCGAGGCGGAGAGGTGCGG
CGGCAGCCAATCAGAGCGGCGCGCTCCGAAAGTTTCCTTTTATGGCGAGGCGGCGGCGGCGGCGGCCCTA
TAAAAAGCGAAGCGCGCGGCGGGCGGGAGTCGCTGCGCGCTGCCTTCGCCCCGTGCCCCGCTCCGCCGCC
GCCTCGCGCCGCCCGCCCCGGCTCTGACTGACCGCGTTACTCCCACAGGTGAGCGGGCGGGACGGCCCTT
CTCCTCCGGGCTGTAATTAGCGCTTGGTTTAATGACGGCTTGTTTCTTTTCTGTGGCTGCGTGAAAGCCT
TGAGGGGCTCCGGGAGGGCCCTTTGTGCGGGGGGAGCGGCTCGGGGGGTGCGTGCGTGTGTGTGTGCGTG
GGGAGCGCCGCGTGCGGCTCCGCGCTGCCCGGCGGCTGTGAGCGCTGCGGGCGCGGCGCGGGGCTTTGTG
CGCTCCGCAGTGTGCGCGAGGGGAGCGCGGCCGGGGGCGGTGCCCCGCGGTGCGGGGGGGGCTGCGAGGG
GAACAAAGGCTGCGTGCGGGGTGTGTGCGTGGGGGGGTGAGCAGGGGGTGTGGGCGCGTCGGTCGGGCTG
CAACCCCCCCTGCACCCCCCTCCCCGAGTTGCTGAGCACGGCCCGGCTTCGGGTGCGGGGCTCCGTACGG
GGCGTGGCGCGGGGCTCGCCGTGCCGGGCGGGGGGTGGCGGCAGGTGGGGGTGCCGGGCGGGGCGGGGCC
GCCTCGGGCCGGGGRGGGCTCGGGGGRGGGGCGCGGCGGCCCCCGGAGCGCCGGCGGCTGTCGAGGCGCG
GCGAGCCGCAGCCATTGCCTTTTATGGTAATCGTGCGAGAGGGCGCAGGGACTTCCTTTGTCCCAAATCT
GTGCGGAGCCGAAATCTGGGAGGCGCCGCCGCACCCCCTCTAGCGGGCGCGGGGCGAAGCGGTGCGGCGC
CGGCAGGAAGGAAATGGGCGGGGAGGGCCTTCGTGCGTCGCCGCGCCGCCGTCCCCTTCTCCCTCTCCAG
CCTCGGGGCTGTCCGCGGGGGGACGGCTGCCTTCGGGGGGGACGGGGCAGGGCGGGGTTCGGCTTCTGGC
GTGTGACCGGCGGCTCTAGAGCCTCTGCTAACCATGTTCATGCCTTCTTCTTTTTCCTACAGCTCCTGGG
CAACGTGCTGGTTATTGTGCTGTCTCATCATTTTGGCAAAGAATTCCTCGAGGAATTCACTCCTCAGGTG
CAGGCTGCCTATCAGAAGGTGGTGGCTGGTGTGGCCAATGCCCTGGCTCACAAATACCACTGAGATCTGC
ATGAGCTAGCGCCACCATGGTGAGCAAGGGCGAGGAGCTGTTCACCGGGGTGGTGCCCATCCTGGTCGAG
CTGGACGGCGACGTAAACGGCCACAAGTTCAGCGTCCGCGGCGAGGGCGAGGGCGATGCCACCAACGGCA
AGCTGACCCTGAAGTTCATCTGCACCACCGGCAAGCTGCCCGTGCCCTGGCCCACCCTCGTGACCACCTT
CGGCTACGGCGTGGCCTGCTTCAGCCGCTACCCCGACCACATGAAGCAGCACGACTTCTTCAAGTCCGCC
ATGCCCGAAGGCTACGTCCAGGAGCGCACCATCTCTTTCAAGGACGACGGTACCTACAAGACCCGCGCCG
AGGTGAAGTTCGAGGGCGACACCCTGGTGAACCGCATCGAGCTGAAGGGCATCGACTTCAAGGAGGACGG
CAACATCCTGGGGCACAAGCTGGAGTACAACTTCAACAGCCACAACGTCTATATCACGGCCGACAAGCAG
AAGAACGGCATCAAGGCTAACTTCAAGATCCGCCACAACGTTGAGGACGGCAGCGTGCAGCTCGCCGACC
ACTACCAGCAGAACACCCCCATCGGCGACGGCCCCGTGCTGCTGCCCGACAACCACTACCTGAGCCATCA
GTCCGCCCTGAGCAAAGACCCCAACGAGAAGCGCGATCACATGGTCCTGCTGGAGTTCGTGACCGCCGCC
GGGATTATGCAAGTTGCCGACGCCAGCGAAGAGGAACTGAGCGAGTGCTTCAGAATCTTCGACTTCGACG
GCAACGGCTTCATCGACAGAGAGGAGTTTGGCGACATCATCAGACTGACCGGCGAGCAGCTGACCGACGA
GGACGTGGACGAGATCTTCGGCGACTCCGACACCGACAAGAACGGCAGAATCGATTTCGACGAGTTCCTG
AAGATGGTGGAAAACGTGCAGCCCATCTACCCCGAGCTCATGGTCTTCACACTCGAAGATTTCGTTGGGG
ACTGGCGACAGACAGCCGGCTACAACCTGGACCAAGTCCTTGAACAGGGAGGTGTGTCCAGTTTGTTTCA
GAATCTCGGGGTGTCCGTAACTCCGATCCAAAGGATTGTCCTGAGCGGTGAAAATGGGCTGAAGATCGAC
ATCCATGTCATCATCCCGTATGAAGGTCTGAGCGGCGACCAAATGGGCCAGATCGAAAAAATTTTTAAGG
TGGTGTACCCTGTGGATGATCATCACTTTAAGGTGATCCTGCACTATGGCACACTGGTAATCGACGGGGT
TACGCCGAACATGATCGACTATTTCGGACGGCCGTATGAAGGCATCGCCGTGTTCGACGGCAAAAAGATC
ACTGTAACAGGGACCCTTTGGAACGGCAACAAAATTATCGACGAGCGCCTGATCAACCCCGACGGCTCCC
TGCTGTTCCGAGTAACCATCAACGGAGTGACCGGCTGGCGGCTGTGCGAACGCATTCTGGCGTAAGGATC
CACTAGTCCAGTGTGGTGGAATTCTGCAGATATCCAGCACAGTGGCGGCCGCTCGAGTCTAGAGGGCCCG
TTTAAACCCGCTGATCAGCCTCGACTGTGCCTTCTAGTTGCCAGCCATCTGTTGTTTGCCCCTCCCCCGT
GCCTTCCTTGACCCTGGAAGGTGCCACTCCCACTGTCCTTTCCTAATAAAATGAGGAAATTGCATCGCAT
TGTCTGAGTAGGTGTCATTCTATTCTGGGGGGTGGGGTGGGGCAGGACAGCAAGGGGGAGGATTGGGAAG
ACAATAGCAGGCATGCTGGGGATGCGGTGGGCTCTATGGCTTCTGAGGCGGAAAGAACCAGCTGGGGCTC
TAGGGGGTATCCCC
[124 nt withheld, positions 3655-3778]
C
[91 nt withheld, positions 3780-3870]
A
[49 nt withheld, positions 3872-3920]
CCTTTGACGTTGGAGTCCACGTTCTTT
[37 nt withheld, positions 3948-3984]
ACCCTATCTCGGTCTATTCTTTTGATTTATAAGGGATTTTGCCGATTTCGGCCTATTGGTTAAAAAATGA
GCTGATTTAACAAAAATTTAACGCGAATTAATTCTGTGGAATGTGTGTCAGTTAGGGTGTGGAAAGTCCC
CAGGCTCCCCAGCAGGCAGAAGTATGCAAAGCATGCATCTCAATTAGTCAGCAACCAGGTGTGGAAAGTC
CCCAGGCTCCCCAGCAGGCAGAAGTATGCAAAGCATGCATCTCAATTAGTCAGCAACCATAGTCCCGCCC
CTAACTCCGCCCATCCCGCCCCTAACTCCGCCCAGTTCCGCCCATTCTCCGCCCCATGGCTGACTAATTT
TTTTTATTTATGCAGAGGCCGAGGCCGCCTCTGCCTCTGAGCTATTCCAGAAGTAGTGAGGAGGCTTTTT
TGGAGGCCTAGGCTTTTGCAAAAAGCTCCCGCATGACCGAGTACAAGCCCACGGTGCGCCTCGCCACCCG
CGACGACGTCCCCAGGGCCGTACGCACCCTCGCCGCCGCGTTCGCCGACTACCCCGCCACGCGCCACACC
GTCGATCCGGACCGCCACATCGAGCGGGTCACCGAGCTGCAAGAACTCTTCCTCACGCGCGTCGGGCTCG
ACATCGGCAAGGTGTGGGTCGCGGACGACGGCGCCGCGGTGGCGGTCTGGACCACGCCGGAGAGCGTCGA
AGCGGGGGCGGTGTTCGCCGAGATCGGCCCGCGCATGGCCGAGTTGAGCGGTTCCCGGCTGGCCGCGCAG
CAACAGATGGAAGGCCTCCTGGCGCCGCACCGGCCCAAGGAGCCCGCGTGGTTCCTGGCCACCGTCGGCG
TCTCGCCCGACCACCAGGGCAAGGGTCTGGGCAGCGCCGTCGTGCTCCCCGGAGTGGAGGCGGCCGAGCG
CGCCGGGGTGCCCGCCTTCCTGGAGACCTCCGCGCCCCGCAACCTCCCCTTCTACGAGCGGCTCGGCTTC
ACCGTCACCGCCGACGTCGAGGTGCCCGAAGGACCGCGCACCTGGTGCATGACCCGCAAGCCCGGTGCCT
GATTCGAAATGACCGACCAAGCGACGCCCAACCTGCCATCACGAGATTTCGATTCCACCGCCGCCTTCTA
TGAAAGGTTGGGCTTCGGAATCGTTTTCCGGGACGCCGGCTGGATGATCCTCCAGCGCGGGGATCTCATG
CTGGAGTTCTTCGCCCACCCCAACTTGTTTATTGCAGCTTATAATGGTTACAAATAAAGCAATAGCATCA
CAAATTTCACAAATAAAGCATTTTTTTCACTGCATTCTAGTTGTGGTTTGTCCAAACTCATCAATGTATC
TTATCATGTCTGTATACCGTCGACCTCTAGCTAGAGCTTGGCGTAATCATGGTCATAGCTGTTTCCTGTG
TGAAATTGTTATCCGCTCACAATTCCACACAACATACGAGCCGGAAGCATAAAGTGTAAAGCCTGGGGTG
CCTAATGAGTGAGCTAACTCACATTAATTGCGTTGCGCTCACTGCCCGCTTTCCAGTCGGGAAACCTGTC
GTGCCAGCTGCATTAATGAATCGGCCAACGCGCGGGGAGAGGCGGTTTGCGTATTGGGCGCTCTTCCGCT
TCCTCGCTCACTGACTCGCTGCGCTCGGTCGTTCGGCTGCGGCGAGCGGTATCAGCTCACTCAAAGGCGG
TAATACGGTTATCCACAGAATCAGGGGATAACGCAGGAAAGAACATGTGAGCAAAAGGCCAGCAAAAGGC
CAGGAACCGTAAAAAGGCCGCGTTGCTGGCGTTTTTCCATAGGCTCCGCCCCCCTGACGAGCATCACAAA
AATCGACGCTCAAGTCAGAGGTGGCGAAACCCGACAGGACTATAAAGATACCAGGCGTTTCCCCCTGGAA
GCTCCCTCGTGCGCTCTCCTGTTCCGACCCTGCCGCTTACCGGATACCTGTCCGCCTTTCTCCCTTCGGG
AAGCGTGGCGCTTTCTCATAGCTCACGCTGTAGGTATCTCAGTTCGGTGTAGGTCGTTCGCTCCAAGCTG
GGCTGTGTGCACGAACCCCCCGTTCAGCCCGACCGCTGCGCCTTATCCGGTAACTATCGTCTTGAGTCCA
ACCCGGTAAGACACGACTTATCGCCACTGGCAGCAGCCACTGGTAACAGGATTAGCAGAGCGAGGTATGT
AGGCGGTGCTACAGAGTTCTTGAAGTGGTGGCCTAACTACGGCTACACTAGAAGAACAGTATTTGGTATC
TGCGCTCTGCTGAAGCCAGTTACCTTCGGAAAAAGAGTTGGTAGCTCTTGATCCGGCAAACAAACCACCG
CTGGTAGCGGTGGTTTTTTTGTTTGCAAGCAGCAGATTACGCGCAGAAAAAAAGGATCTCAAGAAGATCC
TTTGATCTTTTCTACGGGGTCTGACGCTCAGTGGAACGAAAACTCACGTTAAGGGATTTTGGTCATGAGA
TTATCAAAAAGGATCTTCACCTAGATCCTTTTAAATTAAAAATGAAGTTTTAAATCAATCTAAAGTATAT
ATGAGTAAACTTGGTCTGACAGTTACCAATGCTTAATCAGTGAGGCACCTATCTCAGCGATCTGTCTATT
TCGTTCATCCATAGTTGCCTGACTCCCCGTCGTGTAGATAACTACGATACGGGAGGGCTTACCATCTGGC
CCCAGTGCTGCAATGATACCGCGAGACCCACGCTCACCGGCTCCAGATTTATCAGCAATAAACCAGCCAG
CCGGAAGGGCCGAGCGCAGAAGTGGTCCTGCAACTTTATCCGCCTCCATCCAGTCTATTAATTGTTGCCG
GGAAGCTAGAGTAAGTAGTTCGCCAGTTAATAGTTTGCGCAACGTTGTTGCCATTGCTACAGGCATCGTG
GTGTCACGCTCGTCGTTTGGTATGGCTTCATTCAGCTCCGGTTCCCAACGATCAAGGCGAGTTACATGAT
CCCCCATGTTGTGCAAAAAAGCGGTTAGCTCCTTCGGTCCTCCGATCGTTGTCAGAAGTAAGTTGGCCGC
AGTGTTATCACTCATGGTTATGGCAGCACTGCATAATTCTCTTACTGTCATGCCATCCGTAAGATGCTTT
TCTGTGACTGGTGAGTACTCAACCAAGTCATTCTGAGAATAGTGTATGCGGCGACCGAGTTGCTCTTGCC
CGGCGTCAATACGGGATAATACCGCGCCACATAGCAGAACTTTAAAAGTGCTCATCATTGGAAAACGTTC
TTCGGGGCGAAAACTCTCAAGGATCTTACCGCTGTTGAGATCCAGTTCGATGTAACCCACTCGTGCACCC
AACTGATCTTCAGCATCTTTTACTTTCACCAGCGTTTCTGGGTGAGCAAAAACAGGAAGGCAAAATGCCG
CAAAAAAGGGAATAAGGGCGACACGGAAATGTTGAATACTCATACTCTTCCTTTTTCAATATTATTGAAG
CATTTATCAGGGTTATTGTCTCATGAGCGGATACATATTTGAATGTATTTAGAAAAATAAACAAATAGGG
GTTCCGCGCACATTTCCCCGAAAAGTGCCACCTGACGTC
